>Addgene plasmid #43106 | I-GATT | depositor partial sequence | sequence record 58371 | I-GATT sequence 424 bps
CGTCTCCTGACCCCAGAGCAGGTCGTGGCAATCGCGAGCAATAACGGCGGAAAACAGGCTTTGGAAACGG
TGCAGAGGCTCCTTCCAGTGCTGTGCCAAGCGCACGGACTCACCCCAGAGCAGGTCGTGGCAATCGCCTC
CAACATTGGCGGGAAACAGGCACTCGAGACTGTCCAGCGCCTGCTTCCCGTGCTGTGCCAAGCGCACGGC
CTCACCCCAGAGCAGGTCGTGGCCATTGCCTCGAATGGAGGGGGCAAACAGGCGTTGGAAACCGTACAAC
GATTGCTGCCGGTGCTGTGCCAAGCGCACGGATTAACCCCAGAGCAGGTCGTGGCCATTGCCTCGAATGG
AGGGGGCAAACAGGCGTTGGAAACCGTACAACGATTGCTGCCGGTGCTGTGCCAAGCGCACGGCTTAAGA
GACG
