>Addgene plasmid #43106 | I-GATT | addgene partial sequence | sequence record 62092 | M13-pUC-rev
ATTACGCCAAGCTATTTAGGTGACACTATAGAATACTCAAGCTATGCATCAAGCTTGGTACCGAGCTCGG
ATCCACTAGTAACGGCCGCCAGTGTGCTGGAATTCGCCCTTAAGTATCTTTCCTGTGCCCACGTCTCTTA
AGCCGTGCGCTTGGCACAGCACCGGCAGCAATCGTTGTACGGTTTCCAACGCCTGTTTGCCCCCTCCATT
CGAGGCAATGGCCACGACCTGCTCTGGGGTTAATCCGTGCGCTTGGCACAGCACCGGCAGCAATCGTTGT
ACGGTTTCCAACGCCTGTTTGCCCCCTCCATTCGAGGCAATGGCCACGACCTGCTCTGGGGTGAGGCCGT
GCGCTTGGCACAGCACGGGAAGCAGGCGCTGGACAGTCTCGAGTGCCTGTTTCCCGCCAATGTTGGAGGC
GATTGCCACGACCTGCTCTGGGGTGAGTCCGTGCGCTTGGCACAGCACTGGAAGGAGCCTCTGCACCGTT
TCCAAAGCCTGTTTTCCGCCGTTATTGCTCGCGATTGCCACGACCTGCTCTGGGGTCAGGAGACGCGCTA
GGACGGCATCTATATAAGGGCGAATTCTGCAGATATCCATCACACTGGCGGCCGCTCGAGCATGCATCTA
GAGGGCCCAATTCGCCCTATAGTGAGTCGTATTACAATTCACTGGCCGTCGTTTTACAACGTCGTGACTG
GGAAAACCCTGGCGTTACCCAACTTAATCGCCTTGCAGCACATCCCCCTTTCGCCAGCTGGCGTAATAGC
GAAGAGGCCCGCACCGATCGCCCTTCCCAACAGTTGCGCAGCCTGAATGGCGAATGGACGCGCCCTGTAG
CGGCGCATTAA
