[The description below was written by a language model from this plasmid's Addgene catalogue record.]
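Description:
I-GATT is a bacterial cloning plasmid built on the commercial pCRII-TOPO backbone (about 4 kb without insert), carrying a 424 bp synthetic insert introduced by TOPO cloning. It is a high-copy plasmid propagated in E. coli and selectable with both ampicillin and kanamycin, consistent with the dual resistance markers of this backbone. No feature table is provided, so the positions of individual elements cannot be confirmed. The listed sequencing primers (T7 on the 5′ side and M13 reverse on the 3′ side) indicate that the insert sits in the standard cloning site flanked by those priming sites. The vector is intended for storage and amplification of the fragment, and the record names no mammalian promoter, tag, reporter or other expression element.

The record gives the insert only as "I-GATT" and does not describe its content. The plasmid was deposited with a study describing a TALEN genome-editing system for generating human stem cell-based disease models. In that context, the name and the insert size suggest a pre-assembled block of TAL effector repeats recognising the four-base sequence GATT, since four repeats of roughly 100 bp each would come to about this length. The "I" prefix may denote the block's position within an ordered assembly scheme. Both readings are inferences, not stated facts. If they are correct, the plasmid would serve as one member of a library of modular repeat units that are excised or amplified and then joined to build custom TALE DNA-binding arrays in a nuclease expression vector.
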