Addgene plasmid #43106: I-GATT
Depositing lab: Chad Cowan & Kiran Musunuru. Depositing organization: Harvard University. Publication: A TALEN Genome-Editing System for Generating Human Stem Cell-Based Disease Models. Ding Q, Lee YK, Schaefer EA, Peters DT, Veres A, Kim K, Kuperwasser N, Motola DL, Meissner TB, Hendriks WT, Trevisan M, Gupta RM, Moisan A, Banks E, Friesen M, Schinzel RT, Xia F, Tang A, Xia Y, Figueroa E, Wann A, Ahfeldt T, Daheron L, Zhang F, Rubin LL, Peng LF, Chung RT, Musunuru K, Cowan CA. Cell Stem Cell. 2012 Dec 12. pii: S1934-5909(12)00645-5. doi: 10.1016/j.stem.2012.11.011. PubMed 23246482.
Backbone
  Vector backbone: pCRII-TOPO
  Backbone manufacturer: Invitrogen
  Backbone size w/o insert (bp): 3973
  Vector type: Bacterial Cloning
Growth in bacteria
  Bacterial resistance: Ampicillin and Kanamycin, 100 & 50 μg/mL
  Growth temperature: 37°C
  Growth strain: Top10
  Copy number: High Copy
Gene/Insert
  Gene/Insert name: I-GATT
  Species: Synthetic
  Insert size (bp): 424
  Cloning method: TOPO Cloning
  Sequencing primers: 5′ T7; 3′ M13-rev
Terms and licenses: Academic/Nonprofit Terms; Industry Terms: Not Available to Industry
How to cite: I-GATT was a gift from Chad Cowan & Kiran Musunuru (Addgene plasmid # 43106 ; http://n2t.net/addgene:43106 ; RRID:Addgene_43106)
